Addgene plasmid #186424: pDGB1alpha11_SulR
Purpose: transcriptional unit for sulfadiazine resistance; plant expression driven by the Pnos promoter; suitable for quintuple assembly
Depositing lab: Lukas Fischer. Depositing organization: Charles University. Publication: Sulfadiazine and phosphinothricin selection systems optimised for the transformation of tobacco BY-2 cells. Kobercova E, Srba M, Fischer L. Plant Cell Rep. 2023 Jan 7. doi: 10.1007/s00299-022-02975-7. PubMed 36609768.
Backbone
  Vector backbone: pDB1alpha11:empty
  Backbone manufacturer: made by Tomáš Moravec, IEB, Prague, Czech Republic (Addgene #106207)
  Backbone size w/o insert (bp): 2604
  Total vector size (bp): 4403
  Vector type: Plant Expression, Synthetic Biology ; binary vector for Escherichia coli and Agrobacterium tumefaciens-mediated plant transformation
Growth in bacteria
  Bacterial resistance: Kanamycin, 50 μg/mL
  Growth temperature: 37°C
  Growth strain: DH5alpha
  Copy number: High Copy
Gene/Insert
  Gene/Insert name: SulR (alt names: sulfadiazine resistance with nopaline synthase promoter/terminator; Pnos:sulI:Tnos)
  Species: A. thaliana (mustard weed), Synthetic
  Insert size (bp): 1799
  Mutation: BsaI and BsmBI sites removed
  Promoter: Pnos
  Cloning method: Restriction Enzyme; 5′ cloning site BsaI (destroyed during cloning); 3′ cloning site BsaI (destroyed during cloning)
  Sequencing primers: 5′ pDGB1_alpha_F: CAACCTCTCGGGCTTCTGGA; 3′ pDGB1_alpha_R: GCGACTTAGTTTACCCGCCAA
Terms and licenses: Academic/Nonprofit Terms; Industry Terms: Not Available to Industry
How to cite: pDGB1alpha11_SulR was a gift from Lukas Fischer (Addgene plasmid # 186424 ; http://n2t.net/addgene:186424 ; RRID:Addgene_186424)
