[The description below was written by a language model from this plasmid's Addgene catalogue record and pLannotate feature annotations shown in this document.]
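Description:
pDGB1alpha11_SulR is a small GoldenBraid-style binary vector (about 4.4 kb) carrying a single plant transcriptional unit for sulfadiazine resistance, built in the pDGB1alpha11 empty backbone. It is designed to be propagated in Escherichia coli and then used in Agrobacterium tumefaciens-mediated plant transformation. The backbone provides a high-copy ColE1/pUC-type origin for E. coli, a pSa origin, and an aph(3')-Ia kanamycin resistance gene for bacterial selection. Left and right T-DNA border repeats of the nopaline C58 type flank the payload and define the segment that Agrobacterium transfers into the plant genome. The annotation also picks up a short Tn903-related fragment and a fragment of the AmpR promoter, which appear to be backbone remnants rather than functional parts.

Between the borders, the nopaline synthase (NOS) promoter drives an open reading frame in which a fragment of the pea RuBisCO small subunit (RBCS.3A) lies immediately upstream of, and slightly overlapping, the sulI coding sequence. This is presumably the N-terminal chloroplast transit peptide, though the record does not say so. The unit ends with the NOS terminator and poly(A) signal. sulI encodes a dihydropteroate synthase, the folate-pathway enzyme targeted by sulfonamides, and its expression lets transformed plant cells grow on sulfadiazine. Internal BsaI and BsmBI sites were removed from the roughly 1.8 kb insert to keep it compatible with Type IIS assembly. The unit itself was inserted through BsaI sites that were destroyed in cloning. The record describes the plasmid as suitable for quintuple assembly, so it serves as a selectable-marker module for combining with other transcriptional units. The associated work optimised sulfadiazine selection for transforming tobacco BY-2 cells.
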