Features (pLannotate 1.2.2; 11 found; start..end, strand, type, name):
    268..369     +  CDS            TRA2_ECOLX (fragment): Protein predicted: Swiss-Prot protein existence level 4. Required for transposition of transposon Tn903. From Escherichia coli.
    374..809     +  rep_origin     pSa ori: origin of replication from bacterial plasmid pSa
    936..958     +  misc_feature   LB T-DNA repeat: left border repeat from nopaline C58 T-DNA (truncated)
   1054..1233    +  promoter       NOS promoter: nopaline synthase promoter
   1268..1441    +  CDS            RBCS.3A (fragment): RBS3_PEA - Experimental evidence at protein level: Swiss-Prot protein existence level 1. RuBisCO catalyzes two reactions: the carboxylation of D- ribulose 1,5-bisphosphate, the primary event in carbon dioxide fixation, as well as the oxidative fragmentation of the pentose substrate. Both reactions occur simultaneously and in competition at the same active site. Although the small subunit is not catalytic it is essential for maximal activity (Probable). Binds to abscisic acid (ABA); only half of the possible binding sites are occupied in the crystal; and there are indications this is a low affi
   1439..2275    +  CDS            sulI: DHP1_CORGT - Protein inferred from homology: Swiss-Prot protein existence level 3. Catalyzes the condensation of para-aminobenzoate (pABA) with 6-hydroxymethyl-7,8-dihydropterin diphosphate (DHPt-PP) to form 7,8- dihydropteroate (H2Pte), the immediate precursor of folate derivatives. From Corynebacterium glutamicum (Brevibacterium saccharolyticum).
   2302..2554    +  terminator     NOS terminator: nopaline synthase terminator and poly(A) signal
   2675..2762    +  promoter       AmpR promoter (fragment): bla
   2795..2819    +  misc_feature   RB T-DNA repeat: right border repeat from nopaline C58 T-DNA
   2910..3498    -  rep_origin     ori: high-copy-number ColE1/pMB1/pBR322/pUC origin of replication
   3669..83      -  CDS            KanR (across the origin): aminoglycoside phosphotransferase; aph(3')-Ia; confers resistance to kanamycin in bacteria or G418 (Geneticin®) in eukaryotes
>Addgene plasmid #186424 | pDGB1alpha11_SulR | addgene full sequence | sequence record 369067 | Addgene NGS Result
CATTTATACCCATATAAATCAGCATCCATGTTGGAATTTAATCGCGGCCTTGAGCAAGACGTTTCCCGTT
GAATATGGCTCATAACACCCCTTGTATTACTGTTTATGTAAGCAGACAGTTTTATTGTTCATGATGATAT
ATTTTTATCTTGTGCAATGTAACATCAGAGATTTTGAGACACAACGTGGCTTTGTTGAATAAATCGAACT
TTTGCTGAGTTGAAGGATCAGATCACGCATCTTCCCGACAACGCAGACCGTTCCGTGGCAAAGCAAAAGT
TCAAAATCACCAACTGGTCCACCTACAACAAAGCTCTCATCAACCGTGGCTCCCTCACTTTCTGGCTGGA
TGATGGGGCGATTCAGGCGATCCCCATCCAACAGCCCGCCGTCGAGCGGGCTTTTTTATCCCCGGAAGCC
TGTGGATAGAGGGTAGTTATCCACGTGAAACCGCTAATGCCCCGCAAAGCCTTGATTCACGGGGCTTTCC
GGCCCGCTCCAAAAACTATCCACGTGAAATCGCTAATCAGGGTACGTGAAATCGCTAATCGGAGTACGTG
AAATCGCTAATAAGGTCACGTGAAATCGCTAATCAAAAAGGCACGTGAGAACGCTAATAGCCCTTTCAGA
TCAACAGCTTGCAAACACCCCTCGCTCCGGCAAGTAGTTACAGCAAGTAGTATGTTCAATTAGCTTTTCA
ATTATGAATATATATATCAATTATTGGTCGCCCTTGGCTTGTGGACAATGCGCTACGCGCACCGGCTCCG
CCCGTGGACAACCGCAAGCGGTTGCCCACCGTCGAGCGCCTTTGCCCACAACCCGGCGGCCGGCCGCAAC
AGATCGTTTTATAAATTTTTTTTTTTGAAAAAGAAAAAGCCCGAAAGGCGGCAACCTCTCGGGCTTCTGG
ATTTCCGATCCCCGGAATTAGATCTTGGCAGGATATATTGTGGTGTAAAGAATTCGTCTCAGGAGATACA
TGAGAATTAAGGGAGTCACGGTATGACCCCCGCCGATGACGCGGGACAAGCCGTTTTACGTTTGGAACTG
ACAGAACCGCAACGTTGAAGGAGCCACTGAGCCGCGGGTTTCTGGAGTTTAATGAGCTAAGCACATACGT
CAGAAACCATTATTGCGCGTTCAAAAGTCGCCTAAGGTCACTATCAGCTAGCAAATATTTCTTGTCAAAA
ATGCTCCACTGACGTTCCATAAATTCCCCTCGGTATCCAATTAGAGTCTCATATTCACTCTCAACTCGAT
CGAGGCAATGGCATCTATGATTTCTTCTTCAGCTGTGACTACAGTCAGCCGTGCTTCTACGGTGCAATCG
GCCGCTGTGGCTCCATTCGGCGGCCTCAAATCCATGACTGGATTCCCAGTTAAGAAGGTCAACACTGACA
TTACTTCCATTACAAGCAATGGTGGAAGAGTAAAGTGCATGGTGACGGTGTTCGGCATTCTGAATCTCAC
CGAGGACTCCTTCTTCGATGAGAGCCGGCGGCTAGACCCCGCCGGCGCTGTCACGGCTGCGATCGAAATG
CTGCGAGTCGGATCAGACGTCGTGGATGTCGGACCGGCCGCCAGCCATCCGGACGCGAGGCCAGTATCGC
CGGCCGATGAGATCAGACGTATTGCGCCGCTCTTAGACGCCCTGTCCGATCAGATGCACCGTGTTTCAAT
CGACAGCTTCCAACCGGAAACCCAGCGCTATGCGCTCAAGCGCGGCGTGGGCTACCTGAACGACATCCAA
GGATTTCCTGACCCTGCGCTCTATCCCGATATTGCTGAGGCGGACTGTAGGCTGGTGGTTATGCACTCAG
CGCAGCGGGATGGCATCGCCACCCGCACCGGTCACCTTCGACCCGAAGACGCGCTCGACGAGATTGTGCG
GTTCTTCGAGGCGCGGGTTTCCGCCTTGCGACGGAGCGGGGTCGCTGCCGACCGGCTCATCCTCGATCCG
GGGATGGGATTTTTCTTGAGCCCCGCACCGGAAACATCGCTGCACGTGCTGTCGAACCTTCAAAAGCTGA
AGTCGGCGTTGGGGCTTCCGCTATTGGTATCGGTGTCGCGGAAATCCTTCTTGGGCGCCACCGTTGGCCT
TCCTGTAAAGGATCTGGGTCCAGCGAGCCTTGCGGCGGAACTTCACGCGATCGGCAATGGCGCTGACTAC
GTCCGCACCCACGCGCCTGGAGATCTGCGAAGCGCAATCACCATCTCGGAAACCCTCGCGAAATTTCGCA
GTCGCGACGCCAGAGATCGAGGGTTAGATCATGCCTAAGCTTGGAATGGATCTTCGATCCCGATCGTTCA
AACATTTGGCAATAAAGTTTCTTAAGATTGAATCCTGTTGCCGGTCTTGCGACGATTATCATATAATTTC
TGTTGAATTACGTTAAGCATGTAATAATTAACATGTAATGCATGACGTTATTTATGAGATGGGTTTTTAT
GATTAGAGTCCCGCAATTATACATTTAATACGCGATAGAAAACAAAATATAGCGCGCAAACTAGGATAAA
TTATCGCGCGCGGTGTCATCTATGTTACTAGATCGGGAATTGCCAAGCTAATTCTTGAAGACGAAAGGGC
CTCGTGATACGCCTATTTTTATAGGTTAATGTCATGATAATAATGGTTTCTTAGACGTCAGGTGGCACTT
TTCGGGGAAATGTGCGCGGAACCCCTATTTGTTTATTTTTCTAAATACATTCAAATATGTATCCGCTCAT
GAGACAATAACCCTGATAAATGCTTCAATAATGGGACCGACTCGCGCTCCATTGAGACGAATTCTGACAG
GATATATTGGCGGGTAAACTAAGTCGCTGTATGTGTTTGTTTGAGATCTCATGTGAGCAAAAGGCCAGCA
AAAGGCCAGGAACCGTAAAAAGGCCGCGTTGCTGGCGTTTTTCCATAGGCTCCGCCCCCCTGACGAGCAT
CACAAAAATCGACGCTCAAGTCAGAGGTGGCGAAACCCGACAGGACTATAAAGATACCAGGCGTTTCCCC
CTGGAAGCTCCCTCGTGCGCTCTCCTGTTCCGACCCTGCCGCTTACCGGATACCTGTCCGCCTTTCTCCC
TTCGGGAAGCGTGGCGCTTTCTCATAGCTCACGCTGTAGGTATCTCAGTTCGGTGTAGGTCGTTCGCTCC
AAGCTGGGCTGTGTGCACGAACCCCCCGTTCAGCCCGACCGCTGCGCCTTATCCGGTAACTATCGTCTTG
AGTCCAACCCGGTAAGACACGACTTATCGCCACTGGCAGCAGCCACTGGTAACAGGATTAGCAGAGCGAG
GTATGTAGGCGGTGCTACAGAGTTCTTGAAGTGGTGGCCTAACTACGGCTACACTAGAAGAACAGTATTT
GGTATCTGCGCTCTGCTGAAGCCAGTTACCTTCGGAAGAAGAGTTGGTAGCTCTTGATCCGGCAAACAAA
CCACCGCTGGTAGCGGTGGTTTTTTTGTTTGCAAGCAGCAGATTACGCGCAGAAAAAAAGGATCTCAAGA
AGATCCTTTGATCTTTTCTACGGGGTCTGACGCTCAGTGGAACGAAAACTCACGTTAAGGGATTTTGGTC
ATGAGATTATCAAAAAGGATCTTCACCTAGATCCTTTTAAATTAAAAATGAAGTTTTAAATCAATCTAAA
GTATATATGTGTAACATTGGTCTAGTGATTAGAAAAACTCATCGAGCATCAAATGAAACTGCAATTTATT
CATATCAGGATTATCAATACCATATTTTTGAAAAAGCCGTTTCTGTAATGAAGGAGAAAACTCACCGAGG
CAGTTCCATAGGATGGCAAGATCCTGGTATCGGTCTGCGATTCCGACTCGTCCAACATCAATACAACCTA
TTAATTTCCCCTCGTCAAAAATAAGGTTATCAAGTGAGAAATCACCATGAGTGACGACTGAATCCGGTGA
GAATGGCAAAAGTTTATGCATTTCTTTCCAGACTTGTTCAACAGGCCAGCCATTACGCTCGTCATCAAAA
TCACTCGCATCAACCAAACCGTTATTCATTCGTGATTGCGCCTGAGCGAGTCGAAATACGCGATCGCTGT
TAAAAGGACAATTACAAACAGGAATCGAATGCAACCGGCGCAGGAACACTGCCAGCGCATCAACAATATT
TTCACCTGAATCAGGATATTCTTCTAATACCTGGAATGCTGTTTTCCCTGGGATCGCAGTGGTGAGTAAC
CATGCATCATCAGGAGTACGGATAAAATGCTTGATGGTCGGAAGAGGCATAAATTCCGTCAGCCAGTTTA
GTCTGACCATCTCATCTGTAACATCATTGGCAACGCTACCTTTGCCATGTTTCAGAAACAACTCTGGCGC
ATCGGGCTTCCCATACAATCGGTAGATTGTCGCACCTGATTGCCCGACATTATCGCGAGCC
